Addgene plasmid #57187: PA-mCherry1-Lysosomes-20
Purpose: Localization: Lysosomes, Excitation: 400 / 504, Emission: 515 / 517
Depositing lab: Michael Davidson. Depositing organization: Florida State University, Tallahassee.
Backbone
  Vector backbone: PA-mCherry1
  Backbone size w/o insert (bp): 4750
  Vector type: Mammalian Expression
  Selectable markers: Neomycin (select with G418)
Growth in bacteria
  Bacterial resistance: Kanamycin, 50 μg/mL
  Growth temperature: 37°C
  Growth strain: DH5alpha
  Copy number: High Copy
Gene/Insert
  Gene/Insert name: LAMP1 (alt name: NM_012857.2)
  Species: R. norvegicus (rat)
  Promoter: CMV
  Tag / fusion protein: PA-mCherry1
  Cloning method: Unknown
  Sequencing primers: 5′ CMV-F; 3′ SV40pA-R
Terms and licenses: Academic/Nonprofit Terms; Industry Terms: Not Available to Industry
Depositor comments: . Excitation = 400 / 504; Emission = 515 / 517
How to cite: PA-mCherry1-Lysosomes-20 was a gift from Michael Davidson (Addgene plasmid # 57187 ; http://n2t.net/addgene:57187 ; RRID:Addgene_57187)
