[The description below was written by a language model from this plasmid's Addgene catalogue record.]
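Description:
PA-mCherry1-Lysosomes-20 is a mammalian expression plasmid built on a PA-mCherry1 backbone of about 4.75 kb (size without insert). It is propagated at high copy number in E. coli under kanamycin selection and carries a neomycin resistance marker, so stably transfected mammalian cells can be selected with G418. No feature table is provided, so details such as the origin of replication and the polyadenylation signal are not explicitly annotated. The listed 3′ sequencing primer does, however, point to an SV40 poly(A) region downstream of the expression cassette.

The payload is rat (R. norvegicus) LAMP1, lysosome-associated membrane protein 1, expressed from the CMV promoter as a fusion with PA-mCherry1. LAMP1 is a resident lysosomal membrane glycoprotein, so it targets the attached fluorescent protein to lysosomes. PA-mCherry1 is a photoactivatable derivative of mCherry that is essentially dark until it is switched on by violet light. This allows a chosen subset of labelled organelles to be highlighted and then followed over time. The record does not state whether the tag sits at the N- or C-terminus of LAMP1. The "20" in the name may refer to the linker length, but the record does not explain it.

The stated purpose is lysosomal localization, making the construct suited to live-cell imaging, photoactivation-based tracking of lysosome dynamics, and localization-based super-resolution approaches. The excitation and emission values recorded (400/504 and 515/517 nm) look atypical for a red mCherry-derived protein, so they should be checked against published spectral data before filter sets are chosen.
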