>Addgene plasmid #57187 | PA-mCherry1-Lysosomes-20 | depositor partial sequence | sequence record 88331 | insert sequence
ACGGTCAGATCCGCTAGCGCTACCGGACTCAGATCTCGAGCGCCACCATGGCGGCCCCGGGCGCCCGGCG
TCCGCTGCTCCTGTTGCTGCTGGCAGGCCTTGCACACAGCGCCCCAGCACTGTTCGAGGTGAAAGACAAC
AACGGCACAGCGTGTATAATGGCCAGCTTCTCTGCCTCCTTTCTGACCACCTATGAGGCTGGACATGTTT
CTAAGGTCTCGAATATGACCCTGCCAGCCTCTGCAGAAGTCCTGAAGAATAGCAGCTCTTGTGGTGAAAA
GAATGCTTCTGAGCCCACCCTCGCAATCACCTTTGGAGAAGGATATTTACTGAAACTCACCTTCACAAAA
AACACAACACGTTACAGTGTCCAGCACATGTATTTCACATATAACCTGTCAGACACACAATTCTTTCCCA
ATGCCAGCTCCAAAGGGCCCGACACTGTGGATTCCACAACTGACATCAAGGCAGACATCAACAAAACATA
CCGATGTGTCAGCGACATCAGGGTCTACATGAAGAATGTGACCATTGTGCTCTGGGACGCTACTATCCAG
GCCTACCTGCCGAGTAGCAACTTCAGCAAGGAAGAGACACGCTGCCCACAGGATCAACCTTCCCCAACTA
CTGGGCCACCCAGCCCCTCACCACCACTTGTGCCCACAAACCCCAGTGTGTCCAAGTACAATGTGACTGG
TGACAATGGAACCTGCCTGCTGGCCTCTATGGCACTGCAACTCAACATCACCTACATGAAGAAGGACAAC
ACGACTGTGACCAGAGCATTCAACATCAACCCAAGTGACAAATATAGTGGGACTTGCGGTGCCCAGTTGG
TGACCCTGAAGGTGGGGAACAAGAGCAGAGTCCTGGAGCTGCAGTTTGGGATGAATGCCACTTCTAGCCT
GTTTTTCCTGCAAGGAGTTCAGTTGAACATGACTCTTCCTGATGCCATAGAGCCCACGTTCAGCACCTCC
AACTATTCCCTGAAAGCTCTTCAGGCCAGTGTCGGCAACTCATACAAGTGCAACAGTGAGGAGCACATCT
TTGTCAGCAAGGCGCTCGCCCTCAATGTCTTCAGCGTGCAAGTCCAGGCTTTCAGGGTAGAAAGTGACAG
GTTTGGGTCTGTGGAAGAGTGTGTACAGGACGGTAACAACATGCTGATCCCCATTGCTGTGGGCGGGGCC
CTGGCAGGGCTGGTCCTCATCGTCCTCATCGCCTACCTCATCGGCAGGAAGAGGAGTCACGCGGGCTATC
AGACCATCTCGGAATTCGGCTCCACCGGCTCCACCGGCTCCACCGGCGCGGATCCACCGGTCGCCACCAT
GGTGAGCAAGGGCGAGGAGGATAACATGGCCATCATTAAGGAGTTCATGCGCTTCAAGGTGCACATGGAG
GGGTCCGTGAACGGCCACGTGTTCGAGATCGAGGGCGAGGGCGAGGGCCGCCCCTACGAGGGCACCCAGA
CCGCCAAGCTGAAGGTGACCAAGGGCGGCCCCCTGCCCTTCACCTGGGACATCCTGAGCCCTCAGTTCAT
GTACGGCTCCAATGCCTACGTGAAGCACCCCGCCGACATCCCCGACTACTTTAAGCTGTCCTTCCCCGAG
GGCTTCAAGTGGGAGCGCGTGATGAAATTCGAGGACGGCGGCGTGGTGACCGTGACCCAGGACTCCTCCC
TGCAGGACGGCGAGTTCATCTACAAGGTGAAGCTGCGCGGCACCAACTTCCCCTCCGACGGCCCCGTGAT
GCAGAAGAAGACCATGGGCTGGGAGGCCCTCTCCGAGCGGATGTACCCCGAGGACGGCGCCCTGAAGGGC
GAGGTCAAGCCCAGAGTGAAGCTGAAGGACGGCGGCCACTACGACGCTGAGGTCAAGACCACCTACAAGG
CCAAGAAGCCCGTGCAGCTGCCCGGCGCCTACAACGTCAACCGCAAGCTGGACATCACCAGCCACAACGA
GGACTACACCATCGTGGAGCAGTACGAGAGAGCCGAGGGCCGCCACTCCACCGGCGGCATGGACGAGCTG
TACAAGTAAGCGGCCGCGACTCTAGATCATAATCAGCCATACCACATT
