>Addgene plasmid #57187 | PA-mCherry1-Lysosomes-20 | addgene partial sequence | sequence record 124096 | Mombaerts mRFPup 5'-GTGGCCGTTCACGGAGCCCTCCATG-3'
TTAATGATGGCCATGTTATCCTCCTCGCCCTTGCTCACCATGGTGGCGACCGGTGGATCCGCGCCGGTGG
AGCCGGTGGAGCCGGTGGAGCCGAATTCCGAGATGGTCTGATAGCCCGCGTGACTCCTCTTCCTGCCGAT
GAGGTAGGCGATGAGGACGATGAGGACCAGCCCTGCCAGGGCCCCGCCCACAGCAATGGGGATCAGCATG
TTGTTACCGTCCTGTACACACTCTTCCACAGACCCAAACCTGTCACTTTCTACCCTGAAAGCCTGGACTT
GCACGCTGAAGACATTGAGGGCGAGCGCCTTGCTGACAAAGATGTGCTCCTCACTGTTGCACTTGTATGA
GTTGCCGACACTGGCCTGAAGAGCTTTCAGGGAATAGTTGGAGGTGCTGAACGTGGGCTCTATGGCATCA
GGAAGAGTCATGTTCAACTGAACTCCTTGCAGGAAAAACAGGCTAGAAGTGGCATTCATCCCAAACTGCA
GCTCCAGGACTCTGCTCTTGTTCCCCACCTTCAGGGTCACCAACTGGGCACCGCAAGTCCCACTATATTT
GTCACTTGGGTTGATGTTGAATGCTCTGGTCACAGTCGTGTTGTCCTTCTTCATGTAGGTGATGTTGAGT
TGCAGTGCCATAGAGGCCAGCAGGCAGGTTCCATTGTCACCAGTCACATTGTACTTGGACACACTGGGGT
TTGTGGGCACAAGTGGTGGTGAGGGGCTGGGTGGCCCAGTAGTTGGGGAAGGTTGATCCTGTGGGCAGCG
TGTCTCTTCCTTGCTGAAGTTGCTACTCGGCAGGTAGGCCTGGATAGTAGCGTCCC
